Addgene plasmid #135766: Tol2-pA-GI-wt1bDNNterm-E1b-5xUAS-E1b-eGFP-GI-pA-Tol2; gcryst:CFP
Purpose: This plasmid can be used to express independently eGFP and a zebrafish wt1b dominant negative isoform (N-terminal domain) from a bidirectional 5xUAS. Also CFP expression under crystallin promoter.
Depositing lab: Nadia Mercader Huber. Depositing organization: Centro Nacional de Investigaciones Cardiovasculares (CNIC). Publication: Wilms Tumor 1b Expression Defines a Pro-regenerative Macrophage Subtype and Is Required for Organ Regeneration in the Zebrafish. Sanz-Morejon A, Garcia-Redondo AB, Reuter H, Marques IJ, Bates T, Galardi-Castilla M, Grosse A, Manig S, Langa X, Ernst A, Piragyte I, Botos MA, Gonzalez-Rosa JM, Ruiz-Ortega M, Briones AM, Salaices M, Englert C, Mercader N. Cell Rep. 2019 Jul 30;28(5):1296-1306.e6. doi: 10.1016/j.celrep.2019.06.091. PubMed 31365871.
Backbone
  Vector backbone: pDestTol2pA2AC
  Vector type: zebrafish
Growth in bacteria
  Bacterial resistance: Ampicillin, 100 μg/mL
  Growth temperature: 37°C
  Growth strain: DH5alpha
  Copy number: Unknown
Gene/Insert
  Gene/Insert name: Wilms Tumor 1b gene (N-terminal domain) (alt name: Wt1b)
  Species: D. rerio (zebrafish)
  Insert size (bp): 792
  Entrez Gene: wt1b (a.k.a. si:ch211-160j6.3, wt1, zgc:152697)
  Promoter: UAS
  Cloning method: Gibson Cloning
  Sequencing primers: 5′ TTGAGCTCCTCCACACGAATTGAT
Terms and licenses: Academic/Nonprofit Terms; Industry Terms: Not Available to Industry
How to cite: Tol2-pA-GI-wt1bDNNterm-E1b-5xUAS-E1b-eGFP-GI-pA-Tol2; gcryst:CFP was a gift from Nadia Mercader Huber (Addgene plasmid # 135766 ; http://n2t.net/addgene:135766 ; RRID:Addgene_135766)
