[The description below was written by a language model from this plasmid's Addgene catalogue record and pLannotate feature annotations shown in this document.]
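Description:
Tol2-pA-GI-wt1bDNNterm-E1b-5xUAS-E1b-eGFP-GI-pA-Tol2; gcryst:CFP is a zebrafish transgenesis plasmid of about 9.2 kb built by Gibson cloning in the pDestTol2pA2AC backbone. It is propagated in E. coli through a high-copy ColE1/pUC-type origin with ampicillin selection (AmpR). The backbone also carries a fragment of an M13 phage origin and remnants of a pBluescript-style lac/T3/MCS region. The construct name indicates that the payload is flanked by Tol2 transposon arms, which allow transposase-mediated integration into the fish genome. The automated annotation does not label these arms, although a medaka tyrosinase-like fragment lies in the region where one arm would be expected.

The core of the construct is a bidirectional Gal4-responsive cassette. A central 5xUAS array is flanked on each side by a minimal promoter, called E1b in the name and annotated as minP fragments. One side drives EGFP. The other drives a 792 bp insert encoding the N-terminal domain of zebrafish Wilms tumor 1b (wt1b), intended to act as a dominant-negative isoform; the annotation tool matched this sequence to the Xenopus wt1 homolog. Each transcription unit ends with a rabbit β-globin intron ("GI") and an SV40 polyadenylation signal. In fish expressing Gal4, the two proteins are therefore made as independent products, and green fluorescence marks the cells expressing the dominant-negative Wt1b. A separate marker cassette expresses CFP (annotated as mCerulean, with SV40 poly(A)) from a crystallin promoter, which is not itself annotated, so transgenic carriers can be identified by lens fluorescence. The associated publication concerns wt1b function in macrophages and in organ regeneration in zebrafish.
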