Features (pLannotate 1.2.2; 27 found; start..end, strand, type, name):
    497..624     -  polyA_signal   SV40 poly(A) signal (fragment): SV40 polyadenylation signal
    643..660     -  promoter       T7 promoter (fragment): promoter for bacteriophage T7 RNA polymerase
    665..799     -  polyA_signal   SV40 poly(A) signal: SV40 polyadenylation signal
    905..1039    -  polyA_signal   SV40 poly(A) signal: SV40 polyadenylation signal
   1062..1145    -  CDS            large T antigen (fragment): large T antigen from SV40 (simian virus 40)
   1175..1894    -  CDS            mCerulean: enhanced monomeric variant of CFP (Rizzo et al., 2004) mammalian codon-optimized
   2758..2798    -  misc_feature   MCS (fragment): pBluescript multiple cloning site
   2811..2829    -  promoter       T3 promoter: promoter for bacteriophage T3 RNA polymerase
   2874..2890    -  protein_bind   lac operator: The lac repressor binds to the lac operator to inhibit transcription in E. coli. This inhibition can be relieved by adding lactose or isopropyl-β-D-thiogalactopyranoside (IPTG). lac repressor encoded by lacI
   2898..2928    -  promoter       lac promoter: promoter for the E. coli lac operon
   2943..2964    -  protein_bind   CAP binding site: CAP binding activates transcription in the presence of cAMP. E. coli catabolite activator protein
   2977..3069    -  CDS            lacI (fragment): lac repressor; lacI; The lac repressor binds to the lac operator to inhibit transcription in E. coli. This inhibition can be relieved by adding lactose or isopropyl-β-D-thiogalactopyranoside (IPTG).
   3252..3840    -  rep_origin     ori: high-copy-number ColE1/pMB1/pBR322/pUC origin of replication
   4011..4871    -  CDS            AmpR: β-lactamase; bla; confers resistance to ampicillin, carbenicillin, and related antibiotics
   4872..4976    -  promoter       AmpR promoter: bla
   5002..5327    -  rep_origin     M13 ori (fragment) (sequence partly withheld): M13 bacteriophage origin of replication; arrow indicates direction of (+) strand synthesis
   5330..5614    +  CDS            tyr (fragment): TYRO_ORYLA - Also known as tyro. Experimental evidence at transcript level: Swiss-Prot protein existence level 2. This is a copper-containing oxidase that functions in the formation of pigments such as melanins and other polyphenolic compounds. From Oryzias latipes (Japanese rice fish) (Japanese killifish).
   6318..6452    +  polyA_signal   SV40 poly(A) signal: SV40 polyadenylation signal
   6525..7097    -  intron         β-globin intron: intron from rabbit β-globin gene
   7123..7140    +  promoter       T7 promoter (fragment): promoter for bacteriophage T7 RNA polymerase
   7160..7879    -  CDS            EGFP: the original enhanced GFP (Yang et al., 1996) mammalian codon-optimized
   7934..7951    -  promoter       minP (fragment): minimal TATA-box promoter with low basal activity
   7961..8055    -  protein_bind   5X UAS: five tandem copies of the "ScaI site" 17-mer CGGAGTACTGTCCTCCG, an upstream activating sequence (UAS) that efficiently binds yeast Gal4 (Webster et al., 1988; Pfeiffer et al., 2010) GAL4
   8073..8090    +  promoter       minP (fragment): minimal TATA-box promoter with low basal activity
   8182..8949    +  CDS            wt1-b (fragment): WT1B_XENLA - Also known as wt1 From Xenopus laevis (African clawed frog).
   8978..8995    -  promoter       T7 promoter (fragment): promoter for bacteriophage T7 RNA polymerase
   9021..424     +  intron         β-globin intron (across the origin): intron from rabbit β-globin gene
>Addgene plasmid #135766 | Tol2-pA-GI-wt1bDNNterm-E1b-5xUAS-E1b-eGFP-GI-pA-Tol2; gcryst:CFP | addgene full sequence | sequence record 270202 | Addgene NGS Result
CTTTCTACTCTGTTGACAACCATTGTCTCCTCTTATTTTCTTTTCATTTTCTGTAACTTTTTCGTTAAAC
TTTAGCTTGCATTTGTAACGAATTTTTAAATTCACTTTTGTTTATTTGTCAGATTGTAAGTACTTTCTCT
AATCACTTTTTTTTCAAGGCAATCAGGGTATATTATATTGTACTTCAGCACAGTTTTAGAGAACAATTGT
TATAATTAAATGATAAGGTAGAATATTTCTGCATATAAATTCTGGCTGGCGTGGAAATATTCTTATTGGT
AGAAACAACTACACCCTGGTCATCATCCTGCCTTTCTCTTTATGGTTACAATGATATACACTGTTTGAGA
TGAGGATAAAATACTCTGAGTCCAAACCGGGCCCCTCTGCTAACCATGTTCATGCCTTCTTCTCTTTCCT
ACAGCTCCTGGGCAACGTGCTGGTTGTTGTGCTGTCTCATCATTTTGGCAAAGAATTAATTCCTCGACGG
ATCGTAGATCCAGACATGATAAGATACATTGATGAGTTTGGACAAACCACAACTAGAATGCAGTGAAAAA
AATGCTTTATTTGTGAAATTTGTGATGCTATTGCTTTATTTGTAACCATTATAAGCTGCAATAACAAGTT
AACAATCTAGAACTATAGTGAGTCGTATTACGTAGATCCAGACATGATAAGATACATTGATGAGTTTGGA
CAAACCACAACTAGAATGCAGTGAAAAAAATGCTTTATTTGTGAAATTTGTGATGCTATTGCTTTATTTG
TAACCATTATAAGCTGCAATAAACAAGTTAACAACAATTGCATTCATTTTATGTTTCAGGTTCAGGGGGA
GGTGTGGGAGGTTTTTTAATTCGCGGCCGCGGCGACCTGCAGCCTGTTGACAATTTTCGATGATGATCCA
GACATGATAAGATACATTGATGAGTTTGGACAAACCACAACTAGAATGCAGTGAAAAAAATGCTTTATTT
GTGAAATTTGTGATGCTATTGCTTTATTTGTAACCATTATAAGCTGCAATAAACAAGTTAACAACAACAA
TTGCATTCATTTTATGTTTCAGGTTCAGGGGGAGGTGTGGGAGGTTTTTTAAAGCAAGTAAAACCTCTAC
AAATGTGGTATGGCTGATTATGATCCTCTAGATCAGATCCAGAGTCGCGGCCGCTTACTTGTACAGCTCG
TCCATGCCGAGAGTGATCCCGGCGGCGGTCACGAACTCCAGCAGGACCATGTGATCGCGCTTCTCGTTGG
GGTCTTTGCTCAGCTTGGACTGGGTGCTCAGGTAGTGGTTGTCGGGCAGCAGCACGGGGCCGTCGCCGAT
GGGGGTGTTCTGCTGGTAGTGGTCGGCGAGCTGCACGCTGCCGTCCTCGATGTTGTGGCGGATCTTGAAG
TTGGCCTTGATGCCGTTCTTCTGCTTGTCGGCGGTGATATAGACGTTGTCGCTGATGGCGTTGTACTCCA
GCTTGTGCCCCAGGATGTTGCCGTCCTCCTTGAAGTCGATGCCCTTCAGCTCGATGCGGTTCACCAGGGT
GTCGCCCTCGAACTTCACCTCGGCGCGGGTCTTGTAGTTGCCGTCGTCCTTGAAGAAGATGGTGCGCTCC
TGGACGTAGCCTTCGGGCATGGCGGACTTGAAGAAGTCGTGCTGCTTCATGTGGTCGGGGTAGCGGGCGA
AGCACTGCACGCCCCAGGTCAGGGTGGTCACGAGGGTGGGCCAGGGCACGGGCAGCTTGCCGGTGGTGCA
GATGAACTTCAGGGTCAGCTTGCCGTAGGTGGCATCGCCCTCGCCCTCGCCGGACACGCTGAACTTGTGG
CCGTTTACGTCGCCGTCCAGCTCGACCAGGATGGGCACCACCCCGGTGAACAGCTCCTCGCCCTTGCTCA
CCATGGTACCCCCGCAAGTCTGACTGAGTGGAAGTTTCAGTTCAATGGAAGGGAGAAAAGAGCCAGCCTT
TATATATGTCATGTATTGCTGCTGTCTGCATGCGATGAACCTAGAGCTTACTTTTTCTGTCAAGTAAGGC
AAAAGCAGAGAACCTTTGTCTTGCATTGTGTTTGATGTTGTGCTGTGACAGTCATTTCTTAGTTCATGCT
GGTACTTTTGTTCCATAGCTTTACCCAAAGAGTTATCCAGCATTCCCAGTTATTCCAAAAACTCAATGTC
ACAAATTTTCCAGTCCATTGCTTAGCAGCCGAGATCTGCGAAGATACGGCCACGGGTGCTCTTGATCCTG
TGGCTGATTTTGGACTGTGCTGCTCGCAGCTGCTGATGAATCACATACTTCCTCCATTTTCTTCCACTGA
TTGACTGTTATAATTTCCCTAATTTCCAGGTCAAGGTGCTGTGCATTGTGGTAATAGATGTGACATGACG
TCACTTCCAAAGGACCAATGAACATGTCTGACCAATTTCATATAATGTGAAAACGATTTTCATAGGCAGA
ATAAATAACATTTAAATTAAACTGGGCATCAGCGCAATTCAATTGGTTTGGTAATAGCAAGGGAAAATAG
AATGAAGTGATCTCCAAAAAATAAGTACTTTTTGACTGTAAATAAAATTGTAAGGAGTAAAAAGTACTTT
TTTTTCTAAAAAAATGTAATTAAGTAAAAGTAAAAGTATTGATTTTTAATTGTACTCAAGTAAAGTAAAA
ATCCCCAAAAATAATACTTAAGTACAGTAATCAAGTAAAATTACTCAAGTACTTTACACCTCTGGTTCTT
GACCCCCTACCTTCAGCAAGCCCAGCAGATCCACTAGTTCTAGAGCGGCCGCCACCGCGGTGGAGCTCCA
GCTTTTGTTCCCTTTAGTGAGGGTTAATTGCGCGCTTGGCGTAATCATGGTCATAGCTGTTTCCTGTGTG
AAATTGTTATCCGCTCACAATTCCACACAACATACGAGCCGGAAGCATAAAGTGTAAAGCCTGGGGTGCC
TAATGAGTGAGCTAACTCACATTAATTGCGTTGCGCTCACTGCCCGCTTTCCAGTCGGGAAACCTGTCGT
GCCAGCTGCATTAATGAATCGGCCAACGCGCGGGGAGAGGCGGTTTGCGTATTGGGCGCTCTTCCGCTTC
CTCGCTCACTGACTCGCTGCGCTCGGTCGTTCGGCTGCGGCGAGCGGTATCAGCTCACTCAAAGGCGGTA
ATACGGTTATCCACAGAATCAGGGGATAACGCAGGAAAGAACATGTGAGCAAAAGGCCAGCAAAAGGCCA
GGAACCGTAAAAAGGCCGCGTTGCTGGCGTTTTTCCATAGGCTCCGCCCCCCTGACGAGCATCACAAAAA
TCGACGCTCAAGTCAGAGGTGGCGAAACCCGACAGGACTATAAAGATACCAGGCGTTTCCCCCTGGAAGC
TCCCTCGTGCGCTCTCCTGTTCCGACCCTGCCGCTTACCGGATACCTGTCCGCCTTTCTCCCTTCGGGAA
GCGTGGCGCTTTCTCATAGCTCACGCTGTAGGTATCTCAGTTCGGTGTAGGTCGTTCGCTCCAAGCTGGG
CTGTGTGCACGAACCCCCCGTTCAGCCCGACCGCTGCGCCTTATCCGGTAACTATCGTCTTGAGTCCAAC
CCGGTAAGACACGACTTATCGCCACTGGCAGCAGCCACTGGTAACAGGATTAGCAGAGCGAGGTATGTAG
GCGGTGCTACAGAGTTCTTGAAGTGGTGGCCTAACTACGGCTACACTAGAAGAACAGTATTTGGTATCTG
CGCTCTGCTGAAGCCAGTTACCTTCGGAAAAAGAGTTGGTAGCTCTTGATCCGGCAAACAAACCACCGCT
GGTAGCGGTGGTTTTTTTGTTTGCAAGCAGCAGATTACGCGCAGAAAAAAAGGATCTCAAGAAGATCCTT
TGATCTTTTCTACGGGGTCTGACGCTCAGTGGAACGAAAACTCACGTTAAGGCATTTTGGTCATGAGATT
ATCAAAAAGGATCTTCACCTAGATCCTTTTAAATTAAAAATGAAGTTTTAAATCAATCTAAAGTATATAT
GAGTAAACTTGGTCTGACAGTTACCAATGCTTAATCAGTGAGGCACCTATCTCAGCGATCTGTCTATTTC
GTTCATCCATAGTTGCCTGACTCCCCGTCGTGTAGATAACTACGATACGGGAGGGCTTACCATCTGGCCC
CAGTGCTGCAATGATACCGCGAGACCCACGCTCACCGGCTCCAGATTTATCAGCAATAAACCAGCCAGCC
GGAAGGGCCGAGCGCAGAAGTGGTCCTGCAACTTTATCCGCCTCCATCCAGTCTATTAATTGTTGCCGGG
AAGCTAGAGTAAGTAGTTCGCCAGTTAATAGTTTGCGCAACGTTGTTGCCATTGCTACAGGCATCGTGGT
GTCACGCTCGTCGTTTGGTATGGCTTCATTCAGCTCCGGTTCCCAACGATCAAGGCGAGTTACATGATCC
CCCATGTTGTGCAAAAAAGCGGTTAGCTCCTTCGGTCCTCCGATCGTTGTCAGAAGTAAGTTGGCCGCAG
TGTTATCACTCATGGTTATGGCAGCACTGCATAATTCTCTTACTGTCATGCCATCCGTAAGATGCTTTTC
TGTGACTGGTGAGTACTCAACCAAGTCATTCTGAGAATAGTGTATGCGGCGACCGAGTTGCTCTTGCCCG
GCGTCAATACGGGATAATACCGCGCCACATAGCAGAACTTTAAAAGTGCTCATCATTGGAAAACGTTCTT
CGGGGCGAAAACTCTCAAGGATCTTACCGCTGTTGAGATCCAGTTCGATGTAACCCACTCGTGCACCCAA
CTGATCTTCAGCATCTTTTACTTTCACCAGCGTTTCTGGGTGAGCAAAAACAGGAAGGCAAAATGCCGCA
AAAAAGGGAATAAGGGCGACACGGAAATGTTGAATACTCATACTCTTCCTTTTTCAATATTATTGAAGCA
TTTATCAGGGTTATTGTCTCATGAGCGGATACATATTTGAATGTATTTAGAAAAATAAACAAATAGGGGT
TCCGCGCACATTTCCCCGAAAAGTGCCACCTAAATTGTAAGCGTTAATATTTTGTTAAAATTCGCGTTAA
ATTTTTGTTAAATCAGCTCATTTTTTAACCAATAGGCCGAAATCGGCAAAATCCCTTATAAATCAAAAGA
ATAGACCGAGATAGGGT
[37 nt withheld, positions 5128-5164]
AAAGAACGTGGACTCCAACGTCAAAGG
[49 nt withheld, positions 5192-5240]
T
[86 nt withheld, positions 5242-5327]
GCTGGCTAAGAACTCATCAGCCTCCCCGGTCCATCTACCCACGTACCAATGCACCAATTGGCCACAATGA
CGGCTACTACATGGTGCCATTCCTTCCTCTTTATAGGAATGGAGACTACCTCCTGTCCAACAATGCTCTT
GGATACGAGTACGCCTACCTGTTGGACCCAGGTCATTGCACAACACCAGAAATGCCCTCTGATCTGCAAA
AGACGTGAATATCTGTTCAGACACCCATATCCACTCTGTTCCACACAGGTCAGAGGTTTGTCCAGGAGTT
CTTGACAGAGGTGTAAAAAGTACTCAAAAATTTTACTCAAGTGAAAGTACAAGTACTTAGGGAAAATTTT
ACTCAATTAAAAGTAAAAGTATCTGGCTAGAATCTTACTTGAGTAAAAGTAAAAAAGTACTCCATTAAAA
TTGTACTTGAGTATTAAGGAAGTAAAAGTAAAAGCAAGAAAGAAAACTAGAGATTCTTGTTTAAGCTTTT
AATCTCAAAAAACATTAAATGAAATGCATACAAGGTTTTATCCTGCTTTAGAACTGTTTGTATTTAATTA
TCAAACTATAAGACAGACAATCTAATGCCAGTACACGCTACTCAAAGTTGTAAAACCTCAGATTTAACTT
CAGTAGAAGCTGATTCTCAAAATTGTTAGTGTCAAGCCTAGCTCTTTTGGGGCTGAAAAGCAATCCTGCA
GTGCTGAAAAGCCTCTCACAGGCAGCCGATGCGGGAAGAGGTGTATTAGTCTTGATAGAGAGGCTGCAAA
TAGCAGGAAACGTGAGCAGAGACTCCCTGGTGTCTGAAACACAGGCCAGATGGGCCCTCGAGCCCGACGT
CGCATGCTCCCGGCCGCCATGGCGGCCGCGGGAATTCGATTCACACACGCCGTACCGGGCCCAATGCATT
GGCGCCGCGGCCGCGAATTAAAAAACCTCCCACACCTCCCCCTGAACCTGAAACATAAAATGAATGCAAT
TGTTGTTGTTAACTTGTTTATTGCAGCTTATAATGGTTACAAATAAAGCAATAGCATCACAAATTTCACA
AATAAAGCATTTTTTTCACTGCATTCTAGTTGTGGTTTGTCCAAACTCATCAATGTATCTTATCATGTCT
GGATCTACGATCCGTCGAGGAATTAATTCTTTGCCAAAATGATGAGACAGCACAACAACCAGCACGTTGC
CCAGGAGCTGTAGGAAAGAGAAGAAGGCATGAACATGGTTAGCAGAGGGGCCCGGTTTGGACTCAGAGTA
TTTTATCCTCATCTCAAACAGTGTATATCATTGTAACCATAAAGAGAAAGGCAGGATGATGACCAGGGTG
TAGTTGTTTCTACCAATAAGAATATTTCCACGCCAGCCAGAATTTATATGCAGAAATATTCTACCTTATC
ATTTAATTATAACAATTGTTCTCTAAAACTGTGCTGAAGTACAATATAATATACCCTGATTGCCTTGAAA
AAAAAGTGATTAGAGAAAGTACTTACAATCTGACAAATAAACAAAAGTGAATTTAAAAATTCGTTACAAA
TGCAAGCTAAAGTTTAACGAAAAAGTTACAGAAAATGAAAAGAAAATAAGAGGAGACAATGGTTGTCAAC
AGAGTAGAAAGTGAAAGAAACAAAATTATCATGAGGGTCCATGGTGATACAAGGGACATCTTCCCATTCT
AAACAACACCCTGAAAACTTTGCCCCCTCCATATAACATGAATTTTACAATAGCGAAAAAGAAAGAACAA
TCAAGGGTCCCCAAACTCACCCTGAAGTTCTCAGGATCGGTCGAGTAATACGACTCACTATAGTTCTAGC
TAGAGGCTCGAGTTACTTGTACAGCTCGTCCATGCCGAGAGTGATCCCGGCGGCGGTCACGAACTCCAGC
AGGACCATGTGATCGCGCTTCTCGTTGGGGTCTTTGCTCAGGGCGGACTGGGTGCTCAGGTAGTGGTTGT
CGGGCAGCAGCACGGGGCCGTCGCCGATGGGGGTGTTCTGCTGGTAGTGGTCGGCGAGCTGCACGCTGCC
GTCCTCGATGTTGTGGCGGATCTTGAAGTTCACCTTGATGCCGTTCTTCTGCTTGTCGGCCATGATATAG
ACGTTGTGGCTGTTGTAGTTGTACTCCAGCTTGTGCCCCAGGATGTTGCCGTCCTCCTTGAAGTCGATGC
CCTTCAGCTCGATGCGGTTCACCAGGGTGTCGCCCTCGAACTTCACCTCGGCGCGGGTCTTGTAGTTGCC
GTCGTCCTTGAAGAAGATGGTGCGCTCCTGGACGTAGCCTTCGGGCATGGCGGACTTGAAGAAGTCGTGC
TGCTTCATGTGGTCGGGGTAGCGGCTGAAGCACTGCACGCCGTAGGTCAGGGTGGTCACGAGGGTGGGCC
AGGGCACGGGCAGCTTGCCGGTGGTGCAGATGAACTTCAGGGTCAGCTTGCCGTAGGTGGCATCGCCCTC
GCCCTCGCCGGACACGCTGAACTTGTGGCCGTTTACGTCGCCGTCCAGCTCGACCAGGATGGGCACCACC
CCGGTGAACAGCTCCTCGCCCTTGCTCACCATGGTGGCGGCGAATTCGTGTGGAGGAGCTCAAAGTGAGG
CTGAGACGCGATGGGATCCATTATATACCCTCTAGAGTCTCCGCTCGGAGGACAGTACTCCGCTCGGAGG
ACAGTACTCCGCTCGGAGGACAGTACTCCGCTCGGAGGACAGTACTCCGCTCGGAGGACAGTACTCCGAC
CTGCAGGCATGGATCTAGAGGGTATATAATGGATCCCATCGCGTCTCAGCCTCACTTTGAGCTCCTCCAC
ACGAATTGATTTAAATTAATTAACGCCACCATGCTGACAGAGCCGTGCGGCCCGATGGGATCGGATGTCA
GAGACCTGAGCGCCCTGCTTCCAGCTGTCCCGACACTTCCAGTGGGAAACTCAAACTCTCTGCCTGTCGG
CGAAGCTTCGCAGTGGGGCCCGATGCTGGACTTTCACCCTGCCTCTCCCTATGGATCTCTTCCTTCCCAC
TCCTTCGTGAAGCAGGAGCCTGGCTGGGGGCCCCCAGACCCTTACGAGGACCCTCACTGCGGTTTGGGGG
CCTTCACCGTACACTTCTCTGGGCAGCTGACAGGGATGCACGGCCCATTTGCTGATCCTCCTTCTAGCCA
AAGCAGAATGTTCTCCAATGGGCCTTATTTGCCAGGCTGCATGGAGAGTCCTCCTGCTCCACGCAACCAG
GGTTATGGGACAGTAGCAGTCGACGGAGTTCCCAGTTACGGTCACACACCTACACAACACACTCCTCCGT
TCCCTAATGACACCTTCAAACACGAGGACCCGATGTCTCCGCAAAGCACCATGGGTGAGCAGCAGTTCTC
CGTCCCGCCGCCTGTATACGGCTGTCACAGTCCACCAGATCAGACGCTGCTTCTAAGAAACTCCTTCAAC
AGTGATAATCTGTACCAAATGAGGTCTCAGCTGGAGTGTGTGGCCTGGAATCCTGTTAGCTCACTGACGC
CCAGCATTAAGAGCTCCAGTTATGAAACTGAAGCATCTTCAGGAGCACCTCCTCTGGTCTACAGCTGCAG
CACACAGTATCACATACACACACATGGGTTGTTCAGAGGATTACAGGATGTGTAAGCTAGCCTCGAGCCT
CTAGCTAGAACTATAGTGAGTCGTATTACTCGACCGATCCTGAGAACTTCAGGGTGAGTTTGGGGACCCT
TGATTGTTCTTTCTTTTTCGCTATTGTAAAATTCATGTTATATGGAGGGGGCAAAGTTTTCAGGGTGTTG
TTTAGAATGGGAAGATGTCCCTTGTATCACCATGGACCCTCATGATAATTTTGTTTCTTTCA
